Addgene plasmid #125764: pAK-EL-05
Purpose: Endlinker for tRNA-gRNA system when using only five guides
Depositing lab: Vladimir Nekrasov. Depositing organization: Rothamsted Research. Publication: A modular cloning toolkit for genome editing in plants. Hahn F, Korolev A, Sanjurjo Loures L, Nekrasov V. BMC Plant Biol. 2020 Apr 23;20(1):179. doi: 10.1186/s12870-020-02388-2. PubMed 32326901.
Backbone
  Vector backbone: pUC57-Kan-mini
  Backbone manufacturer: GenScript
  Vector type: Plant Expression, CRISPR, Synthetic Biology
Growth in bacteria
  Bacterial resistance: Kanamycin, 50 μg/mL
  Growth temperature: 37°C
  Growth strain: DH5alpha
  Copy number: Unknown
Gene/Insert
  Gene/Insert name: Endlinker
  Species: Synthetic
Terms and licenses: Academic/Nonprofit Terms; Industry Terms: Not Available to Industry
How to cite: pAK-EL-05 was a gift from Vladimir Nekrasov (Addgene plasmid # 125764 ; http://n2t.net/addgene:125764 ; RRID:Addgene_125764)
