[The description below was written by a language model from this plasmid's Addgene catalogue record and pLannotate feature annotations shown in this document.]
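Description:
pAK-EL-05 is a small (about 2.6 kb) synthetic cloning module built on the pUC57-Kan-mini backbone. It belongs to a modular cloning toolkit for CRISPR genome editing in plants. It is propagated in E. coli through a high-copy ColE1/pUC-type origin of replication and selected with kanamycin through the aph(3')-Ia (KanR) gene. The remaining annotated elements are backbone remnants typical of pUC-derived vectors. They include a lacZα fragment with the lac promoter, lac operator and CAP binding site, plus short fragments of lacI, rop and the pBR322 bom region. None of these is part of the functional payload.

The insert is a synthetic "endlinker" intended for a tRNA-gRNA multiplexing system, for assemblies that contain only five guides. In such systems, several guide RNAs are arranged in a single transcript separated by tRNA sequences, and endogenous tRNA-processing enzymes cleave the transcript to release the individual guides. In modular assembly schemes, an endlinker generally closes the gap between the last occupied position in the array and the acceptor vector, so each number of units needs its own linker. The record does not give the overhangs, restriction sites or exact composition of this linker. The only payload-related annotation is a short fragment of the Streptococcus pyogenes Cas9 guide RNA scaffold between the lacZα fragment and the lac promoter region, which presumably falls within or next to the linker. Although catalogued as a plant expression vector, the plasmid has no annotated plant promoter, Cas9 gene or plant selection marker. It therefore appears to serve as a donor part for building multiplexed guide arrays rather than as a standalone expression construct.
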