Features (pLannotate 1.2.2; 10 found; start..end, strand, type, name):
    137..236     +  misc_feature   bom (fragment): basis of mobility region from pBR322
    242..399     -  CDS            lacZα (fragment): LacZα fragment of β-galactosidase; lacZ fragment
    408..427     +  misc_RNA       gRNA scaffold (fragment): guide RNA scaffold for the Streptococcus pyogenes CRISPR/Cas9 system
    493..509     -  protein_bind   lac operator: The lac repressor binds to the lac operator to inhibit transcription in E. coli. This inhibition can be relieved by adding lactose or isopropyl-β-D-thiogalactopyranoside (IPTG). lac repressor encoded by lacI
    517..547     -  promoter       lac promoter: promoter for the E. coli lac operon
    562..583     -  protein_bind   CAP binding site: CAP binding activates transcription in the presence of cAMP. E. coli catabolite activator protein
    596..688     -  CDS            lacI (fragment): lac repressor; lacI; The lac repressor binds to the lac operator to inhibit transcription in E. coli. This inhibition can be relieved by adding lactose or isopropyl-β-D-thiogalactopyranoside (IPTG).
    871..1459    -  rep_origin     ori: high-copy-number ColE1/pMB1/pBR322/pUC origin of replication
   1637..2446    -  CDS            KanR: aminoglycoside phosphotransferase; aph(3')-Ia; confers resistance to kanamycin in bacteria or G418 (Geneticin®) in eukaryotes
   2553..35      +  CDS            rop (fragment) (across the origin): Rop protein, which maintains plasmids at low copy number; rop
>Addgene plasmid #125764 | pAK-EL-05 | addgene full sequence | sequence record 252661 | Addgene NGS Result
TCGCGCGTTTCGGTGATGACGGTGAAAACCTCTGACACATGCAGCTCCCGGAGACGGTCACAGCTTGTCT
GTAAGCGGATGCCGGGAGCAGACAAGCCCGTCAGGGCGCGTCAGCGGGTGTTGGCGGGTGTCGGGGCTGG
CTTAACTATGCGGCATCAGAGCAGATTGTACTGAGAGTGCACCATATGCGGTGTGAAATACCGCACAGAT
GCGTAAGGAGAAAATACCGCATCAGGCGCCATTCGCCATTCAGGCTGCGCAACTGTTGGGAAGGGCGATC
GGTGCGGGCCTCTTCGCTATTACGCCAGCTGGCGAAAGGGGGATGTGCTGCAAGGCGATTAAGTTGGGTA
ACGCCAGGGTTTTCCCAGTCACGACGTTGTAAAACGACGGCCAGAGAATTCGGTCTCAAGTGGCACCGAG
TCGGTGCTTTTTTTTTTTTCGCTTGAGACCAAGCTTGGTGTAATCATGGTCATAGCTGTTTCCTGTGTGA
AATTGTTATCCGCTCACAATTCCACACAACATACGAGCCGGAAGCATAAAGTGTAAAGCCTGGGGTGCCT
AATGAGTGAGCTAACTCACATTAATTGCGTTGCGCTCACTGCCCGCTTTCCAGTCGGGAAACCTGTCGTG
CCAGCTGCATTAATGAATCGGCCAACGCGCGGGGAGAGGCGGTTTGCGTATTGGGCGCTCTTCCGCTTCC
TCGCTCACTGACTCGCTGCGCTCGGTCGTTCGGCTGCGGCGAGCGGTATCAGCTCACTCAAAGGCGGTAA
TACGGTTATCCACAGAATCAGGGGATAACGCAGGAAAGAACATGTGAGCAAAAGGCCAGCAAAAGGCCAG
GAACCGTAAAAAGGCCGCGTTGCTGGCGTTTTTCCATAGGCTCCGCCCCCCTGACGAGCATCACAAAAAT
CGACGCTCAAGTCAGAGGTGGCGAAACCCGACAGGACTATAAAGATACCAGGCGTTTCCCCCTGGAAGCT
CCCTCGTGCGCTCTCCTGTTCCGACCCTGCCGCTTACCGGATACCTGTCCGCCTTTCTCCCTTCGGGAAG
CGTGGCGCTTTCTCATAGCTCACGCTGTAGGTATCTCAGTTCGGTGTAGGTCGTTCGCTCCAAGCTGGGC
TGTGTGCACGAACCCCCCGTTCAGCCCGACCGCTGCGCCTTATCCGGTAACTATCGTCTTGAGTCCAACC
CGGTAAGACACGACTTATCGCCACTGGCAGCAGCCACTGGTAACAGGATTAGCAGAGCGAGGTATGTAGG
CGGTGCTACAGAGTTCTTGAAGTGGTGGCCTAACTACGGCTACACTAGAAGAACAGTATTTGGTATCTGC
GCTCTGCTGAAGCCAGTTACCTTCGGAAAAAGAGTTGGTAGCTCTTGATCCGGCAAACAAACCACCGCTG
GTAGCGGTGGTTTTTTTGTTTGCAAGCAGCAGATTACGCGCAGAAAAAAAGGATCTCAAGAAGATCCTTT
GATCTTTTCTACGGGGTCTGACGCTCAGTGGAACGAAAACTCACGTTAAGGGATTTTGGTCATGAGATTA
TCAAAAAGGATCTTCACCTAGATCCTTTTAAATTAAAAATGAAGTTTTAAATCAAGCCCAATCTGAATAA
TGTTACAACCAATTAACCAATTCTGATTAGAAAAACTCATCGAGCATCAAATGAAACTGCAATTTATTCA
TATCAGGATTATCAATACCATATTTTTGAAAAAGCCGTTTCTGTAATGAAGGAGAAAACTCACCGAGGCA
GTTCCATAGGATGGCAAGATCCTGGTATCGGTCTGCGATTCCGACTCGTCCAACATCAATACAACCTATT
AATTTCCCCTCGTCAAAAATAAGGTTATCAAGTGAGAAATCACCATGAGTGACGACTGAATCCGGTGAGA
ATGGCAAAAGTTTATGCATTTCTTTCCAGACTTGTTCAACAGGCCAGCCATTACGCTCGTCATCAAAATC
ACTCGCATCAACCAAACCGTTATTCATTCGTGATTGCGCCTGAGCGAGACGAAATACGCGATCGCTGTTA
AAAGGACAATTACAAACAGGAATCGAATGCAACCGGCGCAGGAACACTGCCAGCGCATCAACAATATTTT
CACCTGAATCAGGATATTCTTCTAATACCTGGAATGCTGTTTTTCCGGGGATCGCAGTGGTGAGTAACCA
TGCATCATCAGGAGTACGGATAAAATGCTTGATGGTCGGAAGAGGCATAAATTCCGTCAGCCAGTTTAGT
CTGACCATCTCATCTGTAACATCATTGGCAACGCTACCTTTGCCATGTTTCAGAAACAACTCTGGCGCAT
CGGGCTTCCCATACAAGCGATAGATTGTCGCACCTGATTGCCCGACATTATCGCGAGCCCATTTATACCC
ATATAAATCAGCATCCATGTTGGAATTTAATCGCGGCCTCGACGTTTCCCGTTGAATATGGCTCATAACA
CCCCTTGTATTACTGTTTATGTAAGCAGACAGTTTTATTGTTCATGATGATATATTTTTATCTTGTGCAA
TGTAACATCAGAGATTTTGAGACACGGGCCAGAGCTGCA
